>Addgene plasmid #147788 | pnEA-NpG-NcPAN2opt_18-489_V | depositor full sequence | sequence record 290235 | Full Sequence
TTCTTGAAGACGAAAGGGCCTCGTGATACGCCTATTTTTATAGGTTAATGTCATGATAATAATGGTTTCT
TAGACGTCAGGTGGCACTTTTCGGGGAAATGTGCGCGGAACCCCTATTTGTTTATTTTTCTAAATACATT
CAAATATGTATCCGCTCATGAGACAATAACCCTGATAAATGCTTCAATAATATTGAAAAAGGAAGAGTAT
GAGTATTCAACATTTCCGTGTCGCCCTTATTCCCTTTTTTGCGGCATTTTGCCTTCCTGTTTTTGCTCAC
CCAGAAACGCTGGTGAAAGTAAAAGATGCTGAAGATCAGTTGGGTGCACGAGTGGGTTACATCGAACTGG
ATCTCAACAGCGGTAAGATCCTTGAGAGTTTTCGCCCCGAAGAACGTTTTCCAATGATGAGCACTTTTAA
AGTTCTGCTATGTGGCGCGGTATTATCCCGTGTTGACGCCGGGCAAGAGCAACTCGGTCGCCGCATACAC
TATTCTCAGAATGACTTGGTTGAGTACTCACCAGTCACAGAAAAGCATCTTACGGATGGCATGACAGTAA
GAGAATTATGCAGTGCTGCCATAACCATGAGTGATAACACTGCGGCCAACTTACTTCTGACAACGATCGG
AGGACCGAAGGAGCTAACCGCTTTTTTGCACAACATGGGGGATCATGTAACTCGCCTTGATCGTTGGGAA
CCGGAGCTGAATGAAGCCATACCAAACGACGAGCGTGACACCACGATGCCTGCAGCAATGGCAACAACGT
TGCGCAAACTATTAACTGGCGAACTACTTACTCTAGCTTCCCGGCAACAATTAATAGACTGGATGGAGGC
GGATAAAGTTGCAGGACCACTTCTGCGCTCGGCCCTTCCGGCTGGCTGGTTTATTGCTGATAAATCTGGA
GCCGGTGAGCGTGGGTCTCGCGGTATCATTGCAGCACTGGGGCCAGATGGTAAGCCCTCCCGTATCGTAG
TTATCTACACGACGGGGAGTCAGGCAACTATGGATGAACGAAATAGACAGATCGCTGAGATAGGTGCCTC
ACTGATTAAGCATTGGTAACTGTCAGACCAAGTTTACTCATATATACTTTAGATTGATTTAAAACTTCAT
TTTTAATTTAAAAGGATCTAGGTGAAGATCCTTTTTGATAATCTCATGACCAAAATCCCTTAACGTGAGT
TTTCGTTCCACTGAGCGTCAGACCCCGTAGAAAAGATCAAAGGATCTTCTTGAGATCCTTTTTTTCTGCG
CGTAATCTGCTGCTTGCAAACAAAAAAACCACCGCTACCAGCGGTGGTTTGTTTGCCGGATCAAGAGCTA
CCAACTCTTTTTCCGAAGGTAACTGGCTTCAGCAGAGCGCAGATACCAAATACTGTCCTTCTAGTGTAGC
CGTAGTTAGGCCACCACTTCAAGAACTCTGTAGCACCGCCTACATACCTCGCTCTGCTAATCCTGTTACC
AGTGGCTGCTGCCAGTGGCGATAAGTCGTGTCTTACCGGGTTGGACTCAAGACGATAGTTACCGGATAAG
GCGCAGCGGTCGGGCTGAACGGGGGGTTCGTGCACACAGCCCAGCTTGGAGCGAACGACCTACACCGAAC
TGAGATACCTACAGCGTGAGCTATGAGAAAGCGCCACGCTTCCCGAAGGGAGAAAGGCGGACAGGTATCC
GGTAAGCGGCAGGGTCGGAACAGGAGAGCGCACGAGGGAGCTTCCAGGGGGAAACGCCTGGTATCTTTAT
AGTCCTGTCGGGTTTCGCCACCTCTGACTTGAGCGTCGATTTTTGTGATGCTCGTCAGGGGGGCGGAGCC
TATGGAAAAACGCCAGCAACGCGGCCTTTTTACGGTTCCTGGCCTTTTGCTGGCCTTTTGCTCACATGTT
CTTTCCTGCGTTATCCCCTGATTCTGTGGATAACCGTATTACCGCCTTTGAGTGAGCTGATACCGCTCGC
CGCAGCCGAACGACCGAGCGCAGCGAGTCAGTGAGCGAGGAAGCGGAAGAGCGCCTGATGCGGTATTTTC
TCCTTACGCATCTGTGCGGTATTTCACACCGCATATATGGTGCACTCTCAGTACAATCTGCTCTGATGCC
GCATAGTTAAGCCAGTATACACTCCGCTATCGCTACGTGACTGGGTCATGGCTGCGCCCCGACACCCGCC
AACACCCGCTGACGCGCCCTGACGGGCTTGTCTGCTCCCGGCATCCGCTTACAGACAAGCTGTGACCGTC
TCCGGGAGCTGCATGTGTCAGAGGTTTTCACCGTCATCACCGAAACGCGCGAGGCAGCTGCGGTAAAGCT
CATCAGCGTGGTCGTGAAGCGATTCACAGATGTCTGCCTGTTCATCCGCGTCCAGCTCGTTGAGTTTCTC
CAGAAGCGTTAATGTCTGGCTTCTGATAAAGCGGGCCATGTTAAGGGCGGTTTTTTCCTGTTTGGTCACT
GATGCCTCCGTGTAAGGGGGATTTCTGTTCATGGGGGTAATGATACCGATGAAACGAGAGAGGATGCTCA
CGATACGGGTTACTGATGATGAACATGCCCGGTTACTGGAACGTTGTGAGGGTAAACAACTGGCGGTATG
GATGCGGCGGGACCAGAGAAAAATCACTCAGGGTCAATGCCAGCGCTTCGTTAATACAGATGTAGGTGTT
CCACAGGGTAGCCAGCAGCATCCTGCGATGCAGATCCGGAACATAATGGTGCAGGGCGCTGACTTCCGCG
TTTCCAGACTTTACGAAACACGGAAACCGAAGACCATTCATGTTGTTGCTCAGGTCGCAGACGTTTTGCA
GCAGCAGTCGCTTCACGTTCGCTCGCGTATCGGTGATTCATTCTGCTAACCAGTAAGGCAACCCCGCCAG
CCTAGCCGGGTCCTCAACGACAGGAGCACGATCATGCGCACCCGTGGCCAGGACCCAACGCTGCCCGAGA
TGCGCCGCGTGCGGCTGCTGGAGATGGCGGACGCGATGGATATGTTCTGCCAAGGGTTGGTTTGCGCATT
CACAGTTCTCCGCAAGAATTGATTGGCTCCAATTCTTGGAGTGGTGAATCCGTTAGCGAGGTGCCGCCGG
CTTCCATTCAGGTCGAGGTGGCCCGGCTCCATGCACCGCGACGCAACGCGGGGAGGCAGACAAGGTATAG
GGCGGCGCCTACAATCCATGCCAACCCGTTCCATGTGCTCGCCGAGGCGGCATAAATCGCCGTGACGATC
AGCGGTCCAGTGATCGAAGTTAGGCTGGTAAGAGCCGCGAGCGATCCTTGAAGCTGTCCCTGATGGTCGT
CATCTACCTGCCTGGACAGCATGGCCTGCAACGCGGGCATCCCGATGCCGCCGGAAGCGAGAAGAATCAT
AATGGGGAAGGCCATCCAGCCTCGCGTCGCGAACGCCAGCAAGACGTAGCCCAGCGCGTCGGCCGCCATG
CCGGCGATAATGGCCTGCTTCTCGCCGAAACGTTTGGTGGCGGGACCAGTGACGAAGGCTTGAGCGAGGG
CGTGCAAGATTCCGAATACCGCAAGCGACAGGCCGATCATCGTCGCGCTCCAGCGAAAGCGGTCCTCGCC
GAAAATGACCCAGAGCGCTGCCGGCACCTGTCCTACGAGTTGCATGATAAAGAAGACAGTCATAAGTGCG
GCGACGATAGTCATGCCCCGCGCCCACCGGAAGGAGCTGACTGGGTTGAAGGCTCTCAAGGGCATCGGTC
GAGATCCCGGTGCCTAATGAGTGAGCTAACTTACATTAATTGCGTTGCGCTCACTGCCCGCTTTCCAGTC
GGGAAACCTGTCGTGCCAGCTGCATTAATGAATCGGCCAACGCGCGGGGAGAGGCGGTTTGCGTATTGGG
CGCCAGGGTGGTTTTTCTTTTCACCAGTGAGACGGGCAACAGCTGATTGCCCTTCACCGCCTGGCCCTGA
GAGAGTTGCAGCAAGCGGTCCACGCTGGTTTGCCCCAGCAGGCGAAAATCCTGTTTGATGGTGGTTAACG
GCGGGATATAACATGAGCTGTCTTCGGTATCGTCGTATCCCACTACCGAGATATCCGCACCAACGCGCAG
CCCGGACTCGGTAATGGCGCGCATTGCGCCCAGCGCCATCTGATCGTTGGCAACCAGCATCGCAGTGGGA
ACGATGCCCTCATTCAGCATTTGCATGGTTTGTTGAAAACCGGACATGGCACTCCAGTCGCCTTCCCGTT
CCGCTATCGGCTGAATTTGATTGCGAGTGAGATATTTATGCCAGCCAGCCAGACGCAGACGCGCCGAGAC
AGAACTTAATGGGCCCGCTAACAGCGCGATTTGCTGGTGACCCAATGCGACCAGATGCTCCACGCCCAGT
CGCGTACCGTCTTCATGGGAGAAAATAATACTGTTGATGGGTGTCTGGTCAGAGACATCAAGAAATAACG
CCGGAACATTAGTGCAGGCAGCTTCCACAGCAATGGCATCCTGGTCATCCAGCGGATAGTTAATGATCAG
CCCACTGACGCGTTGCGCGAGAAGATTGTGCACCGCCGCTTTACAGGCTTCGACGCCGCTTCGTTCTACC
ATCGACACCACCACGCTGGCACCCAGTTGATCGGCGCGAGATTTAATCGCCGCGACAATTTGCGACGGCG
CGTGCAGGGCCAGACTGGAGGTGGCAACGCCAATCAGCAACGACTGTTTGCCCGCCAGTTGTTGTGCCAC
GCGGTTGGGAATGTAATTCAGCTCCGCCATCGCCGCTTCCACTTTTTCCCGCGTTTTCGCAGAAACGTGG
CTGGCCTGGTTCACCACGCGGGAAACGGTCTGATAAGAGACACCGGCATACTCTGCGACATCGTATAACG
TTACTGGTTTCACATTCACCACCCTGAATTGACTCTCTTCCGGGCGCTATCATGCCATACCGCGAAAGGT
TTTGCGCCATTCGATGGTGTCCGGGATCTCGACGCTCTCCCTTATGCGACTCCTGCATTAGGAAGCAGCC
CAGTAGTAGGTTGAGGCCGTTGAGCACCGCCGCCGCAAGGAATGGTGCATGCAAGGAGATGGCGCCCAAC
AGTCCCCCGGCCACGGGGCCTGCCACCATACCCACGCCGAAACAAGCGCTCATGAGCCCGAAGTGGCGAG
CCCGATCTTCCCCATCGGTGATGTCGGCGATATAGGCGCCAGCAACCGCACCTGTGGCGCCGGTGATGCC
GGCCACGATGCGTCCGGCGTAGAGGATCGAGATCTCGATCCCGCGAAATTAATACGACTCACTATAGGGG
AATTGTGAGCGGATAACAATTCCCCACTAGTAATAATTTTGTTTAACTTTAAGAAGGAGATATACCATGG
CCCCTATACTAGGTTATTGGAAAATTAAGGGCCTTGTGCAACCCACTCGACTTCTTTTGGAATATCTTGA
AGAAAAATATGAAGAGCATTTGTATGAGCGCGATGAAGGTGATAAATGGCGAAACAAAAAGTTTGAATTG
GGTTTGGAGTTTCCCAATCTTCCTTATTATATTGATGGTGATGTTAAATTAACACAGTCTATGGCCATCA
TACGTTATATAGCTGACAAGCACAACATGTTGGGTGGTTGTCCAAAAGAGCGTGCAGAGATTTCAATGCT
TGAAGGAGCGGTTTTGGATATTAGATACGGTGTTTCGAGAATTGCATATAGTAAAGACTTTGAAACTCTC
AAAGTTGATTTTCTTAGCAAGCTACCTGAAATGCTGAAAATGTTCGAAGATCGTTTATGTCATAAAACAT
ATTTAAATGGTGATCATGTAACCCATCCTGACTTCATGTTGTATGACGCTCTTGATGTTGTTTTATACAT
GGACCCAATGTGCCTGGATGCGTTCCCAAAATTAGTTTGTTTTAAAAAACGTATTGAAGCTATCCCACAA
ATTGATAAGTACTTGAAATCCAGCAAGTATATAGCATGGCCTTTGCAGGGCTGGCAAGCCACGTTTGGTG
GTGGCGACCATCCGCCAAAATCGGATGGTACCGGCAGCGGCCTGGAAGTTCTGTTCCAGGGGCCCCATAT
GATGGATAGCCGTGATTGGACCCAGGCAAATTATCATGCAGGTCCGGCAAGCACCATTGCATTTGATAAT
CAGGATGAACTGCTGTGGATTGGCACCCAGAAAGGTTTTGCAGGTAGCTTTATTGGTCGTGAACTGAAAC
GTTTTACCGCCTTTCGTATTCATCCGGAAACCGATGGTCCGCTGCGTCAGTTTCTGTTTGTTGATAAAGG
TGTGATTTTTCTGGGTAGCCGTAGCGTTTATATGGCAGCACGTAGCGGTGTTCCGATTTGGAGCATTCGT
CATGAAAGCATGCAGGATCTGCGTGCAATGAGCTTTACCAGCAAAGGCACCAGCGAAATTCTGGTTGCAG
GTTGGCAGAATAAAATGCTGGTTATCGATGTGAATAAAGGCGAAGTTGTTAAAGAACTGCCGACCCAGGA
TCAGTATAGCTTTCTGAAAATGAGCCGTTATATTTGCGCAGCCACAAATAAAGGCACCGTTAATATTCTG
GATCCGATCACCTTTACCATCAAAAAACAGTGGCAGGCACATGGTGCATTTATCAATGATCTGGATACCA
GCAACGATTTTATTGTTACCTGTGGTGGTAGCCATCGTCAGACCCATAATACACCGGCAATCCTGGATCC
GTATGTTAAAGTTTTTGATCTGAAAAACATGAGCGCCATGAATCCGGTTCCGTTTGCACCGCTGGCAGCA
CATGTTCGCATGCATCCGCGTATGCTGACCACCGCAATTGTTGTTAATCAGGCAGGTCAGATTCATGTTA
CCGATCTGCTGAATCCGAGCAATAGCCAGGTTTGTTATACCCAGCCGCAGGGTGTTGTTCTGCATTTTGA
TGTTAGCCGTACCGGTGAAGGTAAAGCACTGGCAGATAATAAACATAACACCTATGTTTGGGGTAGCCCG
AACAAAATTCAGTTTACCGAAATTGGTATTCCGCCTCGTCTGCCGGATCCGCCTCAGCCGAGTCTGCTGC
CTCCGGATCCTGATATGCTGGAAGAACTGCCTCTGAGCCGTATTGGTCTGCCGTATTATCGTGAGCAGCT
GTTTAGCGCACTGCCACCGGATATTATCAGTGATGTTGGTGCACCTCCGCAGCAGATTGATCCGAATATT
CTGAGCACCCTGACCAAAACCGATTGGGGTTATATCGGTCCGAATAAAACCGGTCTGCAGCGTAATCAGT
ATATGGATACCCGTAGCACCATGAAAACCAGCAATACCATTCGTGCACCGAAATTTCTGAGCGAAAAAGC
ACGTGAAAGCCAGACCGGTAGCGAAGATAATACCCTGGCAACCAATGAAACCGCAATGATGACCCCGAAT
AACGATCATTGGAGCCTGCGTCCGGAAGCCCCTCCGGAATATCGTATTTGTGAAATCAAATACAGCAAAT
TCGGCGTGGATGATTTTGATTTTGGCTTCTTTAATAACACCCCGTATCTTAAGCAATTGGGATCCTAATA
GTCTAGAGCTAGCCCTAGGAGATCCGGCTGCTAACAAAGCCCGAAAGGAAGCTGAGTTGGCTGCTGCCAC
CGCTGAGCAATAACTAGCATAACCCCTTGGGGCCTCTAAACGGGTCTTGAGGGGTTTTTTGCTGAAAGGA
GGAACTATATCCGGATATCCCGCAAGAGGCCCGGCAGTACCGGCATAACCAAGCCTATGCCTACAGCATC
CAGGGTGACGGTGCCGAGGATGACGATGAGCGCATTGTTAGATTTCATACACGGTGCCTGACTGCGTTAG
CAATTTAACTGTGATAAACTACCGCATTAAAGCTTATCGATGATAAGCTGTCAAACATGAGAA
Features (pLannotate 1.2.2; 20 found; start..end, strand, type, name):
    104..208     +  promoter       AmpR promoter: bla
    209..1069    +  CDS            AmpR: β-lactamase; bla; confers resistance to ampicillin, carbenicillin, and related antibiotics
   1240..1828    +  rep_origin     ori: high-copy-number ColE1/pMB1/pBR322/pUC origin of replication
   2014..2156    -  misc_feature   bom: basis of mobility region from pBR322
   2258..2449    -  CDS            rop: Rop protein, which maintains plasmids at low copy number; rop
   2466..2846    +  CDS            YPB1_ECOLX: Protein predicted: Swiss-Prot protein existence level 4. From Escherichia coli.
   3088..3712    -  CDS            TcR (fragment): tetracycline efflux protein; tet; confers resistance to tetracycline
   3727..3748    -  protein_bind   CAP binding site: CAP binding activates transcription in the presence of cAMP. E. coli catabolite activator protein
   3761..4843    -  CDS            lacI: lac repressor; lacI; The lac repressor binds to the lac operator to inhibit transcription in E. coli. This inhibition can be relieved by adding lactose or isopropyl-β-D-thiogalactopyranoside (IPTG).
   4844..4921    -  promoter       lacI promoter: lacI
   4929..5208    -  CDS            TcR (fragment): tetracycline efflux protein; tet; confers resistance to tetracycline
   5230..5248    +  promoter       T7 promoter: promoter for bacteriophage T7 RNA polymerase
   5249..5273    +  protein_bind   lac operator: The lac repressor binds to the lac operator to inhibit transcription in E. coli. This inhibition can be relieved by adding lactose or isopropyl-β-D-thiogalactopyranoside (IPTG). lac repressor encoded by lacI
   5288..5310    +  RBS            RBS: efficient ribosome binding site from bacteriophage T7 gene 10 (Olins and Rangwala, 1989)
   5321..5971    +  CDS            GST: glutathione S-transferase from Schistosoma japonicum
   6022..7467    +  CDS            par-1 (fragment): PAN2_NEUCR - Also known as pan2 From Neurospora crassa (strain ATCC 24698 / 74-OR23-1A / CBS 708.71 / DSM 1257 / FGSC 987).
   7517..7566    +  CDS            SET1 (fragment): solubility-enhancement tag derived from T7 phage gene 10B
   7574..7621    +  terminator     T7 terminator: transcription terminator for bacteriophage T7 RNA polymerase
   7644..7748    -  CDS            TcR (fragment): tetracycline efflux protein; tet; confers resistance to tetracycline
   7796..7824    -  promoter       tet promoter: E. coli promoter for tetracycline efflux protein gene
