[The description below was written by a language model from this plasmid's Addgene catalogue record and pLannotate feature annotations shown in this document.]
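Description:
pnEA-NpG-NcPAN2opt_18-489_V is a 7.8 kb bacterial expression plasmid for producing a fragment of the Neurospora crassa PAN2 protein in E. coli. The catalogue lists the backbone as unknown, but the annotated features show a pET-like, pBR322-derived architecture. It has a ColE1/pMB1-type origin together with the bom region and the rop gene, which keeps copy number down and is consistent with the "low copy" entry. It also carries a β-lactamase gene with its own promoter for ampicillin selection. Several tetracycline-resistance fragments and the tet promoter remain as non-functional remnants of the parental vector, interrupted by the inserted expression and lacI cassettes.

The expression unit is driven by a T7 promoter followed by a lac operator and the phage T7 gene 10 ribosome binding site. A plasmid-borne lacI gene supplies repressor, so transcription is IPTG-inducible in hosts that provide T7 RNA polymerase. The open reading frame begins with Schistosoma japonicum glutathione S-transferase, placed upstream of the PAN2 segment as an N-terminal tag suited to glutathione affinity purification. There is a short gap between the two, but the record does not annotate a linker or protease site there. The insert is named for residues 18–489 of PAN2 and comes from a synthetic gene codon-optimised for E. coli. A short match to a T7 gene 10–derived sequence lies between the insert and the T7 terminator, and it is probably vector sequence rather than a deliberate tag.

PAN2 is the exonuclease subunit of the PAN2–PAN3 deadenylase. The associated publication concerns how a PAN3 dimer recruits PAN2, so this construct was presumably used to make recombinant protein for structural or biochemical work. The depositor sequence may be theoretical rather than fully verified.
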