Addgene plasmid #147788: pnEA-NpG-NcPAN2opt_18-489_V
Purpose: Bacterial Expression of NcPAN2opt_18-489
Depositing lab: Elisa Izaurralde. Depositing organization: Max Planck Institute for Developmental Biology. Publication: An asymmetric PAN3 dimer recruits a single PAN2 exonuclease to mediate mRNA deadenylation and decay. Jonas S, Christie M, Peter D, Bhandari D, Loh B, Huntzinger E, Weichenrieder O, Izaurralde E. Nat Struct Mol Biol. 2014 Jul;21(7):599-608. doi: 10.1038/nsmb.2837. Epub 2014 Jun 1. PubMed 24880343.
Backbone
  Vector backbone: Unknown
  Vector type: Bacterial Expression
Growth in bacteria
  Bacterial resistance: Ampicillin, 100 μg/mL
  Growth temperature: 37°C
  Growth strain: DH5alpha
  Copy number: Low Copy
Gene/Insert
  Gene/Insert name: NcPAN2opt_18-489
  Species: Neurospora crassa
  Cloning method: Unknown
Terms and licenses: Academic/Nonprofit Terms; Industry Terms: Not Available to Industry
Depositor comments: Geneart clone of NcPAN2 codon optimized for Expression in E.coli Plasmids from this collection were made available to the research community and donated after the lab closed. Please note that the sequence provided by the depositing laboratory may be theoretical/predicted or based on Sanger sequencing results. There may be discrepancies between sequencing results obtained by Addgene and the depositor sequence. If an Addgene verified sequence is not available, please contact before placing your order to request that our lab fully sequence the plasmid.
How to cite: pnEA-NpG-NcPAN2opt_18-489_V was a gift from Elisa Izaurralde (Addgene plasmid # 147788 ; http://n2t.net/addgene:147788 ; RRID:Addgene_147788)
